Addgene plasmid #42407: FIGNL1A
Purpose: Bacterial expression for structure determination; may not be full ORF
Depositing lab: Nicola Burgess-Brown. Depositing organization: University of Oxford.
Backbone
  Vector backbone: pNIC28-Bsa4
  Backbone manufacturer: SGC
  Vector type: Bacterial Expression
Growth in bacteria
  Bacterial resistance: Kanamycin, 50 μg/mL
  Growth temperature: 37°C
  Growth strain: Mach1 ;
  Copy number: High Copy
Gene/Insert
  Gene/Insert name: FIGNL1A (alt names: FIGNL1; gi|30354010; PDB:3D8B)
  Species: H. sapiens (human)
  Insert size (bp): 1102
  Mutation: See Comments
  GenBank ID: FIGNL1 gi|30354010
  Entrez Gene: FIGNL1
  Tag / fusion protein: His6-TEV (N terminal on insert)
  Cloning method: Ligation Independent Cloning
  Sequencing primers: 5′ T7; 3′ T7-term
Terms and licenses: Academic/Nonprofit Terms; Industry Terms: Not Available to Industry
Depositor comments: http://www.thesgc.org/structures/3D8B/ Use BL21(DE3)-R3-pRARE2 strain for expression.
How to cite: FIGNL1A was a gift from Nicola Burgess-Brown (Addgene plasmid # 42407 ; http://n2t.net/addgene:42407 ; RRID:Addgene_42407)
