[The description below was written by a language model from this plasmid's Addgene catalogue record.]
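Description:
FIGNL1A is a bacterial expression plasmid built on the pNIC28-Bsa4 backbone from the Structural Genomics Consortium, made to produce a fragment of human fidgetin-like 1 (FIGNL1) for protein structure determination. It is recorded as a high-copy plasmid that is maintained in E. coli under kanamycin selection. No feature table accompanies the record, so the origin of replication and the exact regulatory elements are not explicitly listed. The listed sequencing primers, T7 forward and T7 terminator, show that the insert lies between T7 promoter and terminator sequences. That fits the depositor's recommendation of a DE3-type expression strain, which supplies T7 RNA polymerase and also carries a rare-codon tRNA plasmid.

The insert is about 1.1 kb of human FIGNL1 coding sequence, introduced by ligation-independent cloning. The record cautions that it may not be the full open reading frame, as is typical of domain-boundary constructs optimised for crystallography. The mutation field only points to the comments, which do not describe any specific sequence changes. The protein is expressed with an N-terminal hexahistidine tag followed by a TEV protease cleavage site. The tag allows capture by immobilised metal affinity chromatography, and TEV cleavage then removes it to leave near-native protein.

The construct is linked to a deposited crystal structure of FIGNL1. Its main use is therefore recombinant production of this FIGNL1 fragment for structural work, and the purified protein could also serve biochemical or biophysical studies. Distribution is limited to academic and nonprofit users.
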