>Addgene plasmid #42407 | FIGNL1A | depositor partial sequence | sequence record 57240 | FIGNL1A sequence 1102 bps
CATATGCACCATCATCATCATCATTCTTCTGGTGTAGATCTGGGTACCGAGAACCTGTACTTCCAATCCA
TGGTTCCTCCTATACCCAAGCAAGATGGGGGAGAGCAGAATGGAGGAATGCAATGTAAGCCTTATGGGGC
AGGACCTACAGAACCAGCACATCCAGTTGATGAGCGTCTGAAGAACTTGGAGCCAAAGATGATTGAACTT
ATTATGAATGAGATTATGGATCATGGACCTCCAGTAAATTGGGAAGATATTGCAGGAGTAGAATTTGCTA
AAGCCACCATAAAGGAAATAGTTGTGTGGCCCATGTTGAGGCCAGACATCTTTACTGGTTTAAGGGGACC
CCCTAAAGGAATTTTGCTCTTTGGTCCTCCTGGGACTGGTAAAACTCTAATTGGCAAGTGCATTGCTAGT
CAGTCTGGGGCAACATTCTTTAGCATCTCTGCTTCATCCTTAACTTCTAAATGGGTAGGTGAGGGGGAGA
AAATGGTCCGTGCATTGTTTGCTGTTGCAAGGTGTCAGCAACCAGCTGTGATATTTATTGACGAAATTGA
TTCCTTGTTATCTCAACGGGGAGATGGTGAGCATGAATCTTCTAGAAGGATAAAAACAGAATTTTTAGTT
CAATTAGATGGAGCAACAACATCTTCTGAAGATCGTATCCTAGTGGTGGGAGCAACAAATCGGCCACAAG
AAATTGATGAGGCTGCCCGGAGAAGATTGGTGAAAAGGCTTTATATTCCCCTCCCAGAAGCTTCAGCCAG
GAAACAGATAGTAATTAATCTAATGTCCAAAGAGCAGTGTTGCCTCAGTGAAGAAGAAATTGAACAGATT
GTACAGCAGTCTGATGCGTTTTCAGGAGCAGACATGACACAGCTTTGCAGGGAGGCTTCTCTTGGTCCTA
TTCGCAGTTTACAAACTGCTGACATTGCTACCATAACACCGGATCAAGTTCGACCCATAGCTTACATTGA
TTTTGAAAATGCTTTTAGAACTGTGCGACCTAGTGTTTCTCCAAAAGATTTAGAGCTTTATGAAAACTGG
AACAAAACTTTTGGTTGTGGAAAGTGACAGTAAAGGTGGATACGGATCCGAA
