>Addgene plasmid #42407 | FIGNL1A | addgene partial sequence | sequence record 60396 | T7 5'-TAATACGACTCACTATAGGG-3'
CCTCTAGAAATAATTTTGTTTAACTTTAAGAAGGAGATATACATATGCACCATCATCATCATCATTCTTC
TGGTGTAGATCTGGGTACCGAGAACCTGTACTTCCAATCCATGGTTCCTCCTATACCCAAGCAAGATGGG
GGAGAGCAGAATGGAGGAATGCAATGTAAGCCTTATGGGGCAGGACCTACAGAACCAGCACATCCAGTTG
ATGAGCGTCTGAAGAACTTGGAGCCAAAGATGATTGAACTTATTATGAATGAGATTATGGATCATGGACC
TCCAGTAAATTGGGAAGATATTGCAGGAGTAGAATTTGCTAAAGCCACCATAAAGGAAATAGTTGTGTGG
CCCATGTTGAGGCCAGACATCTTTACTGGTTTAAGGGGACCCCCTAAAGGAATTTTGCTCTTTGGTCCTC
CTGGGACTGGTAAAACTCTAATTGGCAAGTGCATTGCTAGTCAGTCTGGGGCAACATTCTTTAGCATCTC
TGCTTCATCCTTAACTTCTAAATGGGTAGGTGAGGGGGAGAAAATGGTCCGTGCATTGTTTGCTGTTGCA
AGGTGTCAGCAACCAGCTGTGATATTTATTGACGAAATTGATTCCTTGTTATCTCAACGGGGAGATGGTG
AGCATGAATCTTCTAGAAGGATAAAAACAGAATTTTTAGTTCAATTAGATGGAGCAACAACATCTTCTGA
AGATCGTATCCTAGTGGTGGGAGCAACAAATCGGCCACAAGAAATTGATGAGGCTGCCCGGAGAAGATTG
GTGAAAAGGCTTTATATTCCCCTCCCAGAAGCTTCAGCCAGGAAACAGATAGTAATTAATCTAATGTCCA
AAGAGCAGTGTTGCCTCAGTGAAGAAGAAATTGAACAGATTGTACAGCAGTCTGATGCGTTTTCAGGAGC
AGACATGACACAGCTTTGCAGGGAGGC
